>Addgene plasmid #70426 | R777-E142 Hs.NFE2L2-nostop | depositor full sequence | sequence record 125875 | Full Sequence
TTAACGCTAGCATGGATGTTTTCCCAGTCACGACGTTGTAAAACGACGGCCAGTCTTAAAATTCGAGCTC
GGTCCGAGGATCCGAAATAATGATTTTATTTTGACTGATAGTGACCTGTTCGTTGCAACAAATTGATAAG
CAATGCTTTTTTATAATGCCAACTTTGTACAAAAAAGTTGGCACCATGATGGACTTGGAGCTGCCGCCGC
CGGGACTCCCGTCCCAGCAGGACATGGATTTGATTGACATACTTTGGAGGCAAGATATAGATCTTGGAGT
AAGTCGAGAAGTATTTGACTTCAGTCAGCGACGGAAAGAGTATGAGCTGGAAAAACAGAAAAAACTTGAA
AAGGAAAGACAAGAACAACTCCAAAAGGAGCAAGAGAAAGCCTTTTTCGCTCAGTTACAACTAGATGAAG
AGACAGGTGAATTTCTCCCAATTCAGCCAGCCCAGCACATCCAGTCAGAAACCAGTGGATCTGCCAACTA
CTCCCAGGTTGCCCACATTCCCAAATCAGATGCTTTGTACTTTGATGACTGCATGCAGCTTTTGGCGCAG
ACATTCCCGTTTGTAGATGACAATGAGGTTTCTTCGGCTACGTTTCAGTCACTTGTTCCTGATATTCCCG
GTCACATCGAGAGCCCAGTCTTCATTGCTACTAATCAGGCTCAGTCACCTGAAACTTCTGTTGCTCAGGT
AGCCCCTGTTGATTTAGACGGTATGCAACAGGACATTGAGCAAGTTTGGGAGGAGCTATTATCCATTCCT
GAGTTACAGTGTCTTAATATTGAAAATGACAAGCTGGTTGAGACTACCATGGTTCCAAGTCCAGAAGCCA
AACTGACAGAAGTTGACAATTATCATTTTTACTCATCTATACCCTCAATGGAAAAAGAAGTAGGTAACTG
TAGTCCACATTTTCTTAATGCTTTTGAGGATTCCTTCAGCAGCATCCTCTCCACAGAAGACCCCAACCAG
TTGACAGTGAACTCATTAAATTCAGATGCCACAGTCAACACAGATTTTGGTGATGAATTTTATTCTGCTT
TCATAGCTGAGCCCAGTATCAGCAACAGCATGCCCTCACCTGCTACTTTAAGCCATTCACTCTCTGAACT
TCTAAATGGGCCCATTGATGTTTCTGATCTATCACTTTGCAAAGCTTTCAACCAAAACCACCCTGAAAGC
ACAGCAGAATTCAATGATTCTGACTCCGGCATTTCACTAAACACAAGTCCCAGTGTGGCATCACCAGAAC
ACTCAGTGGAATCTTCCAGCTATGGAGACACACTACTTGGCCTCAGTGATTCTGAAGTGGAAGAGCTAGA
TAGTGCCCCTGGAAGTGTCAAACAGAATGGTCCTAAAACACCAGTACATTCTTCTGGGGATATGGTACAA
CCCTTGTCACCATCTCAGGGGCAGAGCACTCACGTGCATGATGCCCAATGTGAGAACACACCAGAGAAAG
AATTGCCTGTAAGTCCTGGTCATCGGAAAACCCCATTCACAAAAGACAAACATTCAAGCCGCTTGGAGGC
TCATCTCACAAGAGATGAACTTAGGGCAAAAGCTCTCCATATCCCATTCCCTGTAGAAAAAATCATTAAC
CTCCCTGTTGTTGACTTCAACGAAATGATGTCCAAAGAGCAGTTCAATGAAGCTCAACTTGCATTAATTC
GGGATATACGTAGGAGGGGTAAGAATAAAGTGGCTGCTCAGAATTGCAGAAAAAGAAAACTGGAAAATAT
AGTAGAACTAGAGCAAGATTTAGATCATTTGAAAGATGAAAAAGAAAAATTGCTCAAAGAAAAAGGAGAA
AATGACAAAAGCCTTCACCTACTGAAAAAACAACTCAGCACCTTATATCTCGAAGTTTTCAGCATGCTAC
GTGATGAAGATGGAAAACCTTATTCTCCTAGTGAATACTCCCTGCAGCAAACAAGAGATGGCAATGTTTT
CCTTGTTCCCAAAAGTAAGAAGCCAGATGTTAAGAAAAACTCAACTTTCTTGTACAAAGTTGGCATTATA
GGAAAGCATTGCTTATCAATTTGTTGCAACGAACAGGTCACTATCAGTCAAAATAAAATCATTATTTGCA
TGCAAGCTTAGATCCTCTAGACCAGCCAGGACAGAAATGCCTCGACTTCGCTGCTACCCAAGGTTGCCGG
GTGACGCACACCGTGGAAACGGATGAAGGCACGAACCCAGTGGACATAAGCCTGTTCGGTTCGTAAGCTG
TAATGCAAGTAGCGTATGCGCTCACGCAACTGGTCCAGAACCTTGACCGAACGCAGCGGTGGTAACGGCG
CAGTGGCGGTTTTCATGGCTTGTTATGACTGTTTTTTTGGGGTACAGTCTATGCCTCGGGCATCCAAGCA
GCAAGCGCGTTACGCCGTGGGTCGATGTTTGATGTTATGGAGCAGCAACGATGTTACGCAGCAGGGCAGT
CGCCCTAAAACAAAGTTAAACATTATGAGGGAAGCGGTGATCGCCGAAGTATCGACTCAACTATCAGAGG
TAGTTGGCGTCATCGAGCGCCATCTCGAACCGACGTTGCTGGCCGTACATTTGTACGGCTCCGCAGTGGA
TGGCGGCCTGAAGCCACACAGTGATATTGATTTGCTGGTTACGGTGACCGTAAGGCTTGATGAAACAACG
CGGCGAGCTTTGATCAACGACCTTTTGGAAACTTCGGCTTCCCCTGGAGAGAGCGAGATTCTCCGCGCTG
TAGAAGTCACCATTGTTGTGCACGACGACATCATTCCGTGGCGTTATCCAGCTAAGCGCGAACTGCAATT
TGGAGAATGGCAGCGCAATGACATTCTTGCAGGTATCTTCGAGCCAGCCACGATCGACATTGATCTGGCT
ATCTTGCTGACAAAAGCAAGAGAACATAGCGTTGCCTTGGTAGGTCCAGCGGCGGAGGAACTCTTTGATC
CGGTTCCTGAACAGGATCTATTTGAGGCGCTAAATGAAACCTTAACGCTATGGAACTCGCCGCCCGACTG
GGCTGGCGATGAGCGAAATGTAGTGCTTACGTTGTCCCGCATTTGGTACAGCGCAGTAACCGGCAAAATC
GCGCCGAAGGATGTCGCTGCCGACTGGGCAATGGAGCGCCTGCCGGCCCAGTATCAGCCCGTCATACTTG
AAGCTAGACAGGCTTATCTTGGACAAGAAGAAGATCGCTTGGCCTCGCGCGCAGATCAGTTGGAAGAATT
TGTCCACTACGTGAAAGGCGAGATCACCAAGGTAGTCGGCAAATAACCCTCGAGCCACCCATGACCAAAA
TCCCTTAACGTGAGTTACGCGTCGTTCCACTGAGCGTCAGACCCCGTAGAAAAGATCAAAGGATCTTCTT
GAGATCCTTTTTTTCTGCGCGTAATCTGCTGCTTGCAAACAAAAAAACCACCGCTACCAGCGGTGGTTTG
TTTGCCGGATCAAGAGCTACCAACTCTTTTTCCGAAGGTAACTGGCTTCAGCAGAGCGCAGATACCAAAT
ACTGTCCTTCTAGTGTAGCCGTAGTTAGGCCACCACTTCAAGAACTCTGTAGCACCGCCTACATACCTCG
CTCTGCTAATCCTGTTACCAGTGGCTGCTGCCAGTGGCGATAAGTCGTGTCTTACCGGGTTGGACTCAAG
ACGATAGTTACCGGATAAGGCGCAGCGGTCGGGCTGAACGGGGGGTTCGTGCACACAGCCCAGCTTGGAG
CGAACGACCTACACCGAACTGAGATACCTACAGCGTGAGCATTGAGAAAGCGCCACGCTTCCCGAAGGGA
GAAAGGCGGACAGGTATCCGGTAAGCGGCAGGGTCGGAACAGGAGAGCGCACGAGGGAGCTTCCAGGGGG
AAACGCCTGGTATCTTTATAGTCCTGTCGGGTTTCGCCACCTCTGACTTGAGCGTCGATTTTTGTGATGC
TCGTCAGGGGGGCGGAGCCTATGGAAAAACGCCAGCAACGCGGCCTTTTTACGGTTCCTGGCCTTTTGCT
GGCCTTTTGCTCACATGTTCTTTCCTGCGTTATCCCCTGATTCTGTGGATAACCGTATTACCGCCTTTGA
GTGAGCTGATACCGCTCGCCGCAGCCGAACGACCGAGCGCAGCGAGTCAGTGAGCGAGGAAGCGGAAGAG
CGCCCAATACGCAAACCGCCTCTCCCCGCGCGTTGGCCGATTCATTAATGCAGCTGGCACGACAGGTTTC
CCGACTGGAAAGCGGGCAGTGAGCGCAACGCAATTAATACGCGTACCGCTAGCCAGGAAGAGTTTGTAGA
AACGCAAAAAGGCCATCCGTCAGGATGGCCTTCTGCTTAGTTTGATGCCTGGCAGTTTATGGCGGGCGTC
CTGCCCGCCACCCTCCGGGCCGTTGCTTCACAACGTTCAAATCCGCTCCCGGCGGATTTGTCCTACTCAG
GAGAGCGTTCACCGACAAACAACAGATAAAACGAAAGGCCCAGTCTTCCGACTGAGCCTTTCGTTTTATT
TGATGCCTGGCAGTTCCCTACTCTCGCG
Features (pLannotate 1.2.2; 11 found; start..end, strand, type, name):
     18..54      -  CDS            lacZα (fragment): LacZα fragment of β-galactosidase; lacZ fragment
     85..180     +  protein_bind   attL3: mutant version of attL; recombination site for the Gateway® LR reaction LR Clonase™
    186..2000    +  CDS            NFE2L2: NF2L2_HUMAN - Also known as NRF2 From Homo sapiens (Human).
   2005..2098    -  protein_bind   attL2 (fragment): mutant version of attL; recombination site for the Gateway® LR reaction LR Clonase™
   2213..2236    +  promoter       Pc promoter (fragment): intI1 (promoter lies within the coding sequence); class 1 integron promoter
   2412..2468    +  CDS            GmR (fragment): gentamycin acetyltransferase; aacC1; confers resistance to gentamycin
   2475..3266    +  CDS            SmR: aminoglycoside adenylyltransferase (Murphy, 1985); aadA; confers resistance to spectinomycin and streptomycin
   3359..3947    +  rep_origin     ori: high-copy-number ColE1/pMB1/pBR322/pUC origin of replication
   4130..4222    +  CDS            lacI (fragment): lac repressor; lacI; The lac repressor binds to the lac operator to inhibit transcription in E. coli. This inhibition can be relieved by adding lactose or isopropyl-β-D-thiogalactopyranoside (IPTG).
   4277..4304    -  terminator     rrnB T2 terminator: transcription terminator T2 from the E. coli rrnB gene
   4436..4479    +  terminator     rrnB T1 terminator: Escherichia coli rrnB; transcription terminator T1 from the E. coli rrnB gene
