[The description below was written by a language model from this plasmid's Addgene catalogue record and pLannotate feature annotations shown in this document.]
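Description:
R777-E142 Hs.NFE2L2-nostop is a Gateway entry clone built on the pDonor-255 backbone, carrying the human NFE2L2 open reading frame (also known as NRF2; based on the NM_006164.4 transcript) with its stop codon removed. The full sequence record is about 4.5 kb, made up of a roughly 2.7 kb backbone and an 1,815 bp insert. The plasmid is maintained in E. coli through a high-copy ColE1/pUC-type origin and is selected with spectinomycin through the aadA (SmR) aminoglycoside adenylyltransferase gene. The annotation places a class 1 integron Pc promoter fragment and a short remnant of a gentamicin resistance gene upstream of aadA. Small lacZα and lacI fragments are also annotated and appear to be non-functional backbone remnants. rrnB T1 and T2 terminators lie upstream of the cloning region, an arrangement commonly used to shield an insert from read-through transcription.

The NFE2L2 coding sequence is flanked by two attL-type recombination sites, annotated by the software as attL3 on the 5′ side and a partial attL2 in reverse orientation on the 3′ side. These sites let LR Clonase transfer the ORF directionally into any compatible destination vector. The entry clone has no annotated promoter driving the insert, so expression depends entirely on the promoter and regulatory elements of the chosen destination vector. Because the ORF lacks a stop codon, translation can continue through the downstream recombination site into a vector-encoded sequence. This makes the clone suited to building C-terminal fusions of NRF2, such as epitope tags, fluorescent proteins or other reporters, for expression in the host system set by the destination vector.
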