Addgene plasmid #70426: R777-E142 Hs.NFE2L2-nostop
Purpose: Gateway ORF clone of human NFE2L2 [NM_006164.4] without stop codon (for C-terminal fusions)
Depositing lab: Dominic Esposito.
Backbone
  Vector backbone: pDonor-255
  Backbone size w/o insert (bp): 2693
  Vector type: Gateway Entry Clone
Growth in bacteria
  Bacterial resistance: Spectinomycin, 50 μg/mL
  Growth temperature: 37°C
  Growth strain: DH10B
  Copy number: High Copy
Gene/Insert
  Gene/Insert name: NFE2L2 (alt name: NM_006164.4)
  Species: H. sapiens (human)
  Insert size (bp): 1815
  Entrez Gene: NFE2L2 (a.k.a. HEBP1, IMDDHH, NRF2, Nrf-2)
  Cloning method: Gateway Cloning
  Sequencing primers: 5′ M13F 23-mer (5'-CCCAGTCACGACGTTGTAAAACG); 3′ attLR 23-mer (5'-TAACATCAGAGATTTTGAGACAC)
Terms and licenses: Academic/Nonprofit Terms; Industry Terms: Not Available to Industry
How to cite: R777-E142 Hs.NFE2L2-nostop was a gift from Dominic Esposito (Addgene plasmid # 70426 ; http://n2t.net/addgene:70426 ; RRID:Addgene_70426)
