>Addgene plasmid #70426 | R777-E142 Hs.NFE2L2-nostop | addgene partial sequence | sequence record 132309 | pCR8_R1 5'-cgaaccgaacaggcttatgt-3'
GGTGTGCGTCACCCGGCAACCTTGGGTAGCAGCGAAGTCGAGGCATTTCTGTCCTGGCTGGTCTAGAGGA
TCTAAGCTTGCATGCAAATAATGATTTTATTTTGACTGATAGTGACCTGTTCGTTGCAACAAATTGATAA
GCAATGCTTTCCTATAATGCCAACTTTGTACAAGAAAGTTGAGTTTTTCTTAACATCTGGCTTCTTACTT
TTGGGAACAAGGAAAACATTGCCATCTCTTGTTTGCTGCAGGGAGTATTCACTAGGAGAATAAGGTTTTC
CATCTTCATCACGTAGCATGCTGAAAACTTCGAGATATAAGGTGCTGAGTTGTTTTTTCAGTAGGTGAAG
GCTTTTGTCATTTTCTCCTTTTTCTTTGAGCAATTTTTCTTTTTCATCTTTCAAATGATCTAAATCTTGC
TCTAGTTCTACTATATTTTCCAGTTTTCTTTTTCTGCAATTCTGAGCAGCCACTTTATTCTTACCCCTCC
TACGTATATCCCGAATTAATGCAAGTTGAGCTTCATTGAACTGCTCTTTGGACATCATTTCGTTGAAGTC
AACAACAGGGAGGTTAATGATTTTTTCTACAGGGAATGGGATATGGAGAGCTTTTGCCCTAAGTTCATCT
CTTGTGAGATGAGCCTCCAAGCGGCTTGAATGTTTGTCTTTTGTGAATGGGGTTTTCCGATGACCAGGAC
TTACAGGCAATTCTTTCTCTGGTGTGTTCTCACATTGGGCATCATGCACGTGAGTGCTCTGCCCCTGAGA
TGGTGACAAGGGTTGTACCATATCCCCAGAAGAATGTACTGGTGTTTTAGGACCATTCTGTTTGACACTT
CCAGGGGCACTATCTAGCTCTTCCACTTCAGAATCACTGAGGCCAAGTAGTGTGTCTCCATAGCTGGAAG
ATTCCACTGAGTGTTCTGGTGATGCCACACTGGGACTTGTGTTTAGTGAAATGCCGGAGTCAGAATCATT
GAATTCTGCTGTGCTTTCAGGGTGGTTTTGGTTGAAAGCTTTGCAAAGTGATAGATCAGAA
